Addgene plasmid #39129: YWHAG
Purpose: Bacterial expression for structure determination; may not be full ORF
Depositing lab: Nicola Burgess-Brown. Depositing organization: University of Oxford.
Backbone
  Vector backbone: pTvHR21-SGC
  Backbone manufacturer: SGC
  Vector type: Bacterial Expression
Growth in bacteria
  Bacterial resistance: Ampicillin, 100 μg/mL
  Growth temperature: 37°C
  Growth strain: Mach1
  Copy number: Low Copy
Gene/Insert
  Gene/Insert name: YWHAG (alt names: tyrosine 3-monooxygenase/tryptophan 5-monooxygenase activation protein, gamma polypeptide; PDB:2B05)
  Species: H. sapiens (human)
  Insert size (bp): 789
  GenBank ID: tyrosine 3-monooxygenase/tryptophan 5-monooxygenase activation protein, gamma polypeptide
  Entrez Gene: YWHAG (a.k.a. 14-3-3GAMMA, DEE56, EIEE56, PPP1R170)
  Tag / fusion protein: Tev His6 (C terminal on insert)
  Cloning method: Ligation Independent Cloning
  Sequencing primers: 5′ T7; 3′ T7-term
Terms and licenses: Academic/Nonprofit Terms; Industry Terms: Not Available to Industry
How to cite: YWHAG was a gift from Nicola Burgess-Brown (Addgene plasmid # 39129 ; http://n2t.net/addgene:39129 ; RRID:Addgene_39129)
