[The description below was written by a language model from this plasmid's Addgene catalogue record.]
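Description:
YWHAG is a bacterial expression plasmid built on the pTvHR21-SGC backbone from the Structural Genomics Consortium, carrying a human YWHAG coding fragment for recombinant protein production in E. coli. The plasmid is maintained at low copy number and selected with ampicillin. The record does not name the origin of replication, and no feature table is available to confirm individual backbone elements.

The insert is a 789 bp sequence from human YWHAG, which encodes the gamma isoform of the 14-3-3 family (tyrosine 3-monooxygenase/tryptophan 5-monooxygenase activation protein, gamma polypeptide). 14-3-3 proteins are adaptors that bind phosphoserine/phosphothreonine-containing partners. The fragment was introduced by ligation-independent cloning and is fused at its C terminus to a TEV protease site and a hexahistidine tag. This arrangement allows capture of the protein by immobilised metal affinity chromatography, after which TEV cleavage can remove the tag. The promoter is not explicitly stated, but the listed T7 and T7-terminator sequencing primers suggest that the insert sits within a T7-type expression cassette, which would require a host supplying T7 RNA polymerase.

The stated purpose is bacterial expression for structure determination, and the insert is associated with a deposited crystal structure of the protein. The record cautions that the construct may not contain the full open reading frame, since boundaries in structural genomics constructs are often trimmed to favour soluble, crystallisable protein. Users who need the full-length protein should therefore check the insert limits.
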