>Addgene plasmid #39129 | YWHAG | depositor partial sequence | sequence record 49180 | YWHAG sequence 789 bps
ATGGTGGACCGCGAGCAACTGGTGCAGAAAGCCCGGCTGGCCGAGCAGGCGGAGCGCTACGACGACATGG
CCGCGGCCATGAAGAACGTGACAGAGCTGAATGAGCCACTGTCGAATGAGGAACGAAACCTTCTGTCTGT
GGCCTACAAGAACGTTGTGGGGGCACGCCGCTCTTCCTGGAGGGTCATCAGTAGCATTGAGCAGAAGACA
TCTGCAGACGGCAATGAGAAGAAGATTGAGATGGTCCGTGCGTACCGGGAGAAGATAGAGAAGGAGTTGG
AGGCTGTGTGCCAGGATGTGCTGAGCCTGCTGGATAACTACCTGATCAAGAATTGCAGCGAGACCCAGTA
CGAGAGCAAAGTGTTCTACCTGAAGATGAAAGGGGACTACTACCGCTACCTGGCTGAAGTGGCCACCGGA
GAGAAAAGGGCGACGGTGGTGGAGTCCTCTGAGAAGGCCTACAGCGAAGCCCACGAGATCAGCAAAGAGC
ACATGCAGCCCACCCACCCCATCCGATTAGGCCTGGCTCTTAACTACTCCGTCTTCTACTATGAGATCCA
GAACGCCCCAGAGCAAGCGTGCCACTTGGCCAAGACCGCGTTCGACGACGCCATCGCCGAGCTTGACACC
CTCAACGAGGACTCCTACAAGGACTCCACGCTCATCATGCAGCTCCTCCGCGACAACCTCACGCTCTGGA
CGAGCGACCAGCAGGACGACGATGGCGGCGAAGGCAACAATGAGAACCTGTACTTCCAATCCCTCGAGCA
CCACCACCACCACCACTGA
