>Addgene plasmid #39129 | YWHAG | addgene partial sequence | sequence record 52427 | T7 5'-TAATACGACTCACTATAGGG-3'
TCTGAATATTTTGTTTACTTTAAGAAGGAGATATACATATGGTGGACCGCGAGCAACTGGTGCAGAAAGC
CCGGCTGGCCGAGCAGGCGGAGCGCTACGACGACATGGCCGCGGCCATGAAGAACGTGACAGAGCTGAAT
GAGCCACTGTCGAATGAGGAACGAAACCTTCTGTCTGTGGCCTACAAGAACGTTGTGGGGGCACGCCGCT
CTTCCTGGAGGGTCATCAGTAGCATTGAGCAGAAGACATCTGCAGACGGCAATGAGAAGAAGATTGAGAT
GGTCCGTGCGTACCGGGAGAAGATAGAGAAGGAGTTGGAGGCTGTGTGCCAGGATGTGCTGAGCCTGCTG
GATAACTACCTGATCAAGAATTGCAGCGAGACCCAGTACGAGAGCAAAGTGTTCTACCTGAAGATGAAAG
GGGACTACTACCGCTACCTGGCTGAAGTGGCCACCGGAGAGAAAAGGGCGACGGTGGTGGAGTCCTCTGA
GAAGGCCTACAGCGAAGCCCACGAGATCAGCAAAGAGCACATGCAGCCCACCCACCCCATCCGATTAGGC
CTGGCTCTTAACTACTCCGTCTTCTACTATGAGATCCAGAACGCCCCAGAGCAAGCGTGCCACTTGGCCA
AGACCGCGTTCGACGACGCCATCGCCGAGCTTGACACCCTCAACGAGGACTCCTACAAGGACTCCACGCT
CATCATGCAGCTCCTCCGCGACAACCTCACGCTCTGGACGAGCGACCAGCAGGACGACGATGGCGGCGAA
GGCAACAATGAGAACCTGTACTTCCAATCCCTCGAGCACCACCACCACCACCACTGAGATCCGGCTGCTA
ACAAAGCCCGAAAGGAAGCTGAGTTGGCTGCTGCCACCGCTGAGCATAACT
