>Addgene plasmid #39129 | YWHAG | addgene partial sequence | sequence record 52428 | T7_term
TTCGGGCTTGTTAGCAGCCGGATCTCAGTGGTGGTGGTGGTGGTGCTCGAGGGATTGGAAGTACAGGTTC
TCATTGTTGCCTTCGCCGCCATCGTCGTCCTGCTGGTCGCTCGTCCAGAGCGTGAGGTTGTCGCGGAGGA
GCTGCATGATGAGCGTGGAGTCCTTGTAGGAGTCCTCGTTGAGGGTGTCAAGCTCGGCGATGGCGTCGTC
GAACGCGGTCTTGGCCAAGTGGCACGCTTGCTCTGGGGCGTTCTGGATCTCATAGTAGAAGACGGAGTAG
TTAAGAGCCAGGCCTAATCGGATGGGGTGGGTGGGCTGCATGTGCTCTTTGCTGATCTCGTGGGCTTCGC
TGTAGGCCTTCTCAGAGGACTCCACCACCGTCGCCCTTTTCTCTCCGGTGGCCACTTCAGCCAGGTAGCG
GTAGTAGTCCCCTTTCATCTTCAGGTAGAACACTTTGCTCTCGTACTGGGTCTCGCTGCAATTCTTGATC
AGGTAGTTATCCAGCAGGCTCAGCACATCCTGGCACACAGCCTCCAACTCCTTCTCTATCTTCTCCCGGT
ACGCACGGACCATCTCAATCTTCTTCTCATTGCCGTCTGCAGATGTCTTCTGCTCAATGCTACTGATGAC
CCTCCAGGAAGAGCGGCGTGCCCCCACAACGTTCTTGTAGGCCACAGACAGAAGGTTTCGTTCCTCATTC
GACAGTGGCTCATTCAGCTCTGTCACGTTCTTCATGGCCGCGGCCATGTCGTCGTAGCGCTCCGCCTGCT
CGGCCAGCCGGGCTTTCTGCACCAGTTGCTCGCGGTCCACCATATGTATATCTCCTTCTTAAAGTTAAAC
AAAATTATTTCTAG
